>Addgene plasmid #142452 | TFORF0082 | addgene full sequence | sequence record 397264 | Addgene NGS Result
TTAATGTAGTCTTATGCAATACTCTTGTAGTCTTGCAACATGGTAACGATGAGTTAGCAACATGCCTTAC
AAGGAGAGAAAAAGCACCGTGCATGCCGATTGGTGGAAGTAAGGTGGTACGATCGTGCCTTATTAGGAAG
GCAACAGACGGGTCTGACATGGATTGGACGAACCACTGAATTGCCGCATTGCAGAGATATTGTATTTAAG
TGCCTAGCTCGATACATAAACGGGTCTCTCTGGTTAGACCAGATCTGAGCCTGGGAGCTCTCTGGCTAAC
TAGGGAACCCACTGCTTAAGCCTCAATAAAGCTTGCCTTGAGTGCTTCAAGTAGTGTGTGCCCGTCTGTT
GTGTGACTCTGGTAACTAGAGATCCCTCAGACCCTTTTAGTCAGTGTGGAAAATCTCTAGCAGTGGCGCC
CGAACAGGGACTTGAAAGCGAAAGGGAAACCAGAGGAGCTCTCTCGACGCAGGACTCGGCTTGCTGAAGC
GCGCACGGCAAGAGGCGAGGGGCGGCGACTGGTGAGTACGCCAAAAATTTTGACTAGCGGAGGCTAGAAG
GAGAGAGATGGGTGCGAGAGCGTCAGTATTAAGCGGGGGAGAATTAGATCGCGATGGGAAAAAATTCGGT
TAAGGCCAGGGGGAAAGAAAAAATATAAATTAAAACATATAGTATGGGCAAGCAGGGAGCTAGAACGATT
CGCAGTTAATCCTGGCCTGTTAGAAACATCAGAAGGCTGTAGACAAATACTGGGACAGCTACAACCATCC
CTTCAGACAGGATCAGAAGAACTTAGATCATTATATAATACAGTAGCAACCCTCTATTGTGTGCATCAAA
GGATAGAGATAAAAGACACCAAGGAAGCTTTAGACAAGATAGAGGAAGAGCAAAACAAAAGTAAGACCAC
CGCACAGCAAGCGGCCGCTGATCTTCAGACCTGGAGGAGGAGATATGAGGGACAATTGGAGAAGTGAATT
ATATAAATATAAAGTAGTAAAAATTGAACCATTAGGAGTAGCACCCACCAAGGCAAAGAGAAGAGTGGTG
CAGAGAGAAAAAAGAGCAGTGGGAATAGGAGCTTTGTTCCTTGGGTTCTTGGGAGCAGCAGGAAGCACTA
TGGGCGCAGCGTCAATGACGCTGACGGTACAGGCCAGACAATTATTGTCTGGTATAGTGCAGCAGCAGAA
CAATTTGCTGAGGGCTATTGAGGCGCAACAGCATCTGTTGCAACTCACAGTCTGGGGCATCAAGCAGCTC
CAGGCAAGAATCCTGGCTGTGGAAAGATACCTAAAGGATCAACAGCTCCTGGGGATTTGGGGTTGCTCTG
GAAAACTCATTTGCACCACTGCTGTGCCTTGGAATGCTAGTTGGAGTAATAAATCTCTGGAACAGATTTG
GAATCACACGACCTGGATGGAGTGGGACAGAGAAATTAACAATTACACAAGCTTAATACACTCCTTAATT
GAAGAATCGCAAAACCAGCAAGAAAAGAATGAACAAGAATTATTGGAATTAGATAAATGGGCAAGTTTGT
GGAATTGGTTTAACATAACAAATTGGCTGTGGTATATAAAATTATTCATAATGATAGTAGGAGGCTTGGT
AGGTTTAAGAATAGTTTTTGCTGTACTTTCTATAGTGAATAGAGTTAGGCAGGGATATTCACCATTATCG
TTTCAGACCCACCTCCCAACCCCGAGGGGACCCATGCATTGCATCTCAATTAGTCAGCAACCAGGTGTGG
AAAGTCCCCAGGCTCCCCAGCAGGCAGAAGTATGCAAAGCATGCGTCTCAATTAGTCAGCAACCATAGTC
CCGCCCCTAACTCCGCCCATCCCGCCCCTAACTCCGCCCAGTTCCGCCCATTCTCCGCCCCATGGCTGAC
TAATTTTTTTTATTTATGCAGAGGCCGAGGCCGCCTCGGCCTCTGAGCTATTCCAGAAGTAGTGAGGAGG
CTTTTTTGGAGGCCTAGGCTTTTGCAAAAAGCTTTCTAGAGGTACCACCGGAGCTTACCATGACCGAGTA
CAAGCCCACGGTGCGCCTCGCCACCCGCGACGACGTCCCCAGGGCCGTACGCACCCTCGCCGCCGCGTTC
GCCGACTACCCCGCCACGCGCCACACCGTCGATCCGGACCGCCACATCGAGCGGGTCACCGAGCTGCAAG
AACTCTTCCTCACGCGCGTCGGGCTCGACATCGGCAAGGTGTGGGTCGCGGACGACGGCGCCGCCGTGGC
GGTCTGGACCACGCCGGAGAGCGTCGAAGCGGGGGCGGTGTTCGCCGAGATCGGCCCGCGCATGGCCGAG
TTGAGCGGTTCCCGGCTGGCCGCGCAGCAACAGATGGAAGGCCTCCTGGCGCCGCACCGGCCCAAGGAGC
CCGCGTGGTTCCTGGCCACCGTCGGCGTCTCGCCCGACCACCAGGGCAAGGGTCTGGGCAGCGCCGTCGT
GCTCCCCGGAGTGGAGGCGGCCGAGCGCGCCGGGGTGCCCGCCTTCCTGGAGACCTCCGCGCCCCGCAAC
CTCCCCTTCTACGAGCGGCTCGGCTTCACCGTCACCGCCGACGTCGAGGTGCCCGAAGGACCGCGCACCT
GGTGCATGACCCGCAAGCCCGGTGCCAGTTAACGAATTCTAGATCTTGAGACAAATGGCAGTATTCATCC
ACAATTTTAAAAGAAAAGGGGGGATTGGGGGGTACAGTGCAGGGGAAAGAATAGTAGACATAATAGCAAC
AGACATACAAACTAAAGAATTACAAAAACAAATTACAAAAATTCAAAATTTTCGGGTTTATTACAGGGAC
AGCAGAGATCCACTTTGGCGCCGGCTCGAGGCCTGCAGGTGCAAAGATGGATAAAGTTTTAAACAGAGAG
GAATCTTTGCAGCTAATGGACCTTCTAGGTCTTGAAAGGAGTGGGAATTGGCTCCGGTGCCCGTCAGTGG
GCAGAGCGCACATCGCCCACAGTCCCCGAGAAGTTGGGGGGAGGGGTCGGCAATTGAACCGGTGCCTAGA
GAAGGTGGCGCGGGGTAAACTGGGAAAGTGATGTCGTGTACTGGCTCCGCCTTTTTCCCGAGGGTGGGGG
AGAACCGTATATAAGTGCAGTAGTCGCCGTGAACGTTCTTTTTCGCAACGGGTTTGCCGCCAGAACACAG
GTAAGTGCCGTGTGTGGTTCCCGCGGGCCTGGCCTCTTTACGGGTTATGGCCCTTGCGTGCCTTGAATTA
CTTCCACCTGGCTGCAGTACGTGATTCTTGATCCCGAGCTTCGGGTTGGAAGTGGGTGGGAGAGTTCGAG
GCCTTGCGCTTAAGGAGCCCCTTCGCCTCGTGCTTGAGTTGAGGCCTGGCCTGGGCGCTGGGGCCGCCGC
GTGCGAATCTGGTGGCACCTTCGCGCCTGTCTCGCTGCTTTCGATAAGTCTCTAGCCATTTAAAATTTTT
GATGACCTGCTGCGACGCTTTTTTTCTGGCAAGATAGTCTTGTAAATGCGGGCCAAGATCTGCACACTGG
TATTTCGGTTTTTGGGGCCGCGGGCGGCGACGGGGCCCGTGCGTCCCAGCGCACATGTTCGGCGAGGCGG
GGCCTGCGAGCGCGGCCACCGAGAATCGGACGGGGGTAGTCTCAAGCTGGCCGGCCTGCTCTGGTGCCTG
GCCTCGCGCCGCCGTGTATCGCCCCGCCCTGGGCGGCAAGGCTGGCCCGGTCGGCACCAGTTGCGTGAGC
GGAAAGATGGCCGCTTCCCGGCCCTGCTGCAGGGAGCTCAAAATGGAGGACGCGGCGCTCGGGAGAGCGG
GCGGGTGAGTCACCCACACAAAGGAAAAGGGCCTTTCCGTCCTCAGCCGTCGCTTCATGTGACTCCACGG
AGTACCGGGCGCCGTCCAGGCACCTCGATTAGTTCTCGAGCTTTTGGAGTACGTCGTCTTTAGGTTGGGG
GGAGGGGTTTTATGCGATGGAGTTTCCCCACACTGAGTGGGTGGAGACTGAAGTTAGGCCAGCTTGGCAC
TTGATGTAATTCTCCTTGGAATTTGCCCTTTTTGAGTTTGGATCTTGGTTCATTCTCAAGCCTCAGACAG
TGGTTCAAAGTTTTTTTCTTCCATTTCAGGTGTCGTGAGGCTAGCACCGCCACCATGAACCGATGCCCCC
GCAGGTGCCGGAGCCCGCTGGGGCAGGCAGCGCGATCCCTCTACCAGCTGGTGACTGGGTCGCTGTCCCC
AGACAGCGTGGACGATGAATTTGAATTGTCCACCGTGTGTCACCGGCCTGAGGGTCTGGAGCAGCTGCAG
GAGCAAACCAAATTCACGCGCAAGGAGTTGCAGGTCCTGTACCGGGGCTTCAAGAACGAATGTCCCAGCG
GAATTGTCAATGAGGAGAACTTCAAGCAGATTTACTCCCAGTTCTTTCCTCAAGGAGACTCCAGCACCTA
TGCCACTTTTCTCTTCAATGCCTTTGACACCAACCATGATGGCTCGGTCAGTTTTGAGGACTTTGTGGCT
GGTTTGTCCGTGATTCTTCGGGGAACTGTAGATGACAGGCTTAATTGGGCCTTCAACCTGTATGACCTTA
ACAAGGACGGCTGCATCACCAAGGAGGAAATGCTTGACATCATGAAGTCCATCTATGACATGATGGGCAA
GTACACGTACCCTGCACTCCGGGAGGAGGCCCCAAGGGAACACGTGGAGAGCTTCTTCCAGAAGATGGAC
AGAAACAAGGATGGTGTGGTGACCATTGAGGAATTCATTGAGTCTTGTCAAAAGGATGAGAACATCATGA
GGTCCATGCAGCTCTTTGACAATGTCATCTAGTAATGAACTAGTCCGTAACTTGAAAGTATTTCGATTTC
TTGGCTTTATATATCTTGTGGAAAGGACGATAAATTATGGGTCGATTCGACAAGACGCGTTAAGTCGACA
ATCAACCTCTGGATTACAAAATTTGTGAAAGATTGACTGGTATTCTTAACTATGTTGCTCCTTTTACGCT
ATGTGGATACGCTGCTTTAATGCCTTTGTATCATGCTATTGCTTCCCGTATGGCTTTCATTTTCTCCTCC
TTGTATAAATCCTGGTTGCTGTCTCTTTATGAGGAGTTGTGGCCCGTTGTCAGGCAACGTGGCGTGGTGT
GCACTGTGTTTGCTGACGCAACCCCCACTGGTTGGGGCATTGCCACCACCTGTCAGCTCCTTTCCGGGAC
TTTCGCTTTCCCCCTCCCTATTGCCACGGCGGAACTCATCGCCGCCTGCCTTGCCCGCTGCTGGACAGGG
GCTCGGCTGTTGGGCACTGACAATTCCGTGGTGTTGTCGGGGAAATCATCGTCCTTTCCTTGGCTGCTCG
CCTGTGTTGCCACCTGGATTCTGCGCGGGACGTCCTTCTGCTACGTCCCTTCGGCCCTCAATCCAGCGGA
CCTTCCTTCCCGCGGCCTGCTGCCGGCTCTGCGGCCTCTTCCGCGTCTTCGCCTTCGCCCTCAGACGAGT
CGGATCTCCCTTTGGGCCGCCTCCCCGCGTCGACTTTAAGACCAATGACTTACAAGGCAGCTGTAGATCT
TAGCCACTTTTTAAAAGAAAAGGGGGGACTGGAAGGGCTAATTCACTCCCAACGAAGACAAGATCTGCTT
TTTGCTTGTACTGGGTCTCTCTGGTTAGACCAGATCTGAGCCTGGGAGCTCTCTGGCTAACTAGGGAACC
CACTGCTTAAGCCTCAATAAAGCTTGCCTTGAGTGCTTCAAGTAGTGTGTGCCCGTCTGTTGTGTGACTC
TGGTAACTAGAGATCCCTCAGACCCTTTTAGTCAGTGTGGAAAATCTCTAGCAGTACGTATAGTAGTTCA
TGTCATCTTATTATTCAGTATTTATAACTTGCAAAGAAATGAATATCAGAGAGTGAGAGGAACTTGTTTA
TTGCAGCTTATAATGGTTACAAATAAAGCAATAGCATCACAAATTTCACAAATAAAGCATTTTTTTCACT
GCATTCTAGTTGTGGTTTGTCCAAACTCATCAATGTATCTTATCATGTCTGGCTCTAGCTATCCCGCCCC
TAACTCCGCCCATCCCGCCCCTAACTCCGCCCAGTTCCGCCCATTCTCCGCCCCATGGCTGACTAATTTT
TTTTATTTATGCAGAGGCCGAGGCCGCCTCGGCCTCTGAGCTATTCCAGAAGTAGTGAGGAGGCTTTTTT
GGAGGCCTAGGGACGTACCCAATTCGCCCTATAGTGAGTCGTATTACGCGCGCTCACTGGCCGTCGTTTT
ACAACGTCGTGACTGGGAAAACCCTGGCGTTACCCAACTTAATCGCCTTGCAGCACATCCCCCTTTCGCC
AGCTGGCGTAATAGCGAAGAGGCCCGCACCGATCGCCCTTCCCAACAGTTGCGCAGCCTGAATGGCGAAT
GGG
[124 nt withheld, positions 6374-6497]
C
[91 nt withheld, positions 6499-6589]
A
[49 nt withheld, positions 6591-6639]
CCTTTGACGTTGGAGTCCACGTTCTTT
[37 nt withheld, positions 6667-6703]
ACCCTATCTCGGTCTATTCTTTTGATTTATAAGGGATTTTGCCGATTTCGGCCTATTGGTTAAAAAATGA
GCTGATTTAACAAAAATTTAACGCGAATTTTAACAAAATATTAACGCTTACAATTTAGGTGGCACTTTTC
GGGGAAATGTGCGCGGAACCCCTATTTGTTTATTTTTCTAAATACATTCAAATATGTATCCGCTCATGAG
ACAATAACCCTGATAAATGCTTCAATAATATTGAAAAAGGAAGAGTATGAGTATTCAACATTTCCGTGTC
GCCCTTATTCCCTTTTTTGCGGCATTTTGCCTTCCTGTTTTTGCTCACCCAGAAACGCTGGTGAAAGTAA
AAGATGCTGAAGATCAGTTGGGTGCACGAGTGGGTTACATCGAACTGGATCTCAACAGCGGTAAGATCCT
TGAGAGTTTTCGCCCCGAAGAACGTTTTCCAATGATGAGCACTTTTAAAGTTCTGCTATGTGGCGCGGTA
TTATCCCGTATTGACGCCGGGCAAGAGCAACTCGGTCGCCGCATACACTATTCTCAGAATGACTTGGTTG
AGTACTCACCAGTCACAGAAAAGCATCTTACGGATGGCATGACAGTAAGAGAATTATGCAGTGCTGCCAT
AACCATGAGTGATAACACTGCGGCCAACTTACTTCTGACAACGATCGGAGGACCGAAGGAGCTAACCGCT
TTTTTGCACAACATGGGGGATCATGTAACTCGCCTTGATCGTTGGGAACCGGAGCTGAATGAAGCCATAC
CAAACGACGAGCGTGACACCACGATGCCTGTAGCAATGGCAACAACGTTGCGCAAACTATTAACTGGCGA
ACTACTTACTCTAGCTTCCCGGCAACAATTAATAGACTGGATGGAGGCGGATAAAGTTGCAGGACCACTT
CTGCGCTCGGCCCTTCCGGCTGGCTGGTTTATTGCTGATAAATCTGGAGCCGGTGAGCGTGGGTCTCGCG
GTATCATTGCAGCACTGGGGCCAGATGGTAAGCCCTCCCGTATCGTAGTTATCTACACGACGGGGAGTCA
GGCAACTATGGATGAACGAAATAGACAGATCGCTGAGATAGGTGCCTCACTGATTAAGCATTGGTAACTG
TCAGACCAAGTTTACTCATATATACTTTAGATTGATTTAAAACTTCATTTTTAATTTAAAAGGATCTAGG
TGAAGATCCTTTTTGATAATCTCATGACCAAAATCCCTTAACGTGAGTTTTCGTTCCACTGAGCGTCAGA
CCCCGTAGAAAAGATCAAAGGATCTTCTTGAGATCCTTTTTTTCTGCGCGTAATCTGCTGCTTGCAAACA
AAAAAACCACCGCTACCAGCGGTGGTTTGTTTGCCGGATCAAGAGCTACCAACTCTTTTTCCGAAGGTAA
CTGGCTTCAGCAGAGCGCAGATACCAAATACTGTTCTTCTAGTGTAGCCGTAGTTAGGCCACCACTTCAA
GAACTCTGTAGCACCGCCTACATACCTCGCTCTGCTAATCCTGTTACCAGTGGCTGCTGCCAGTGGCGAT
AAGTCGTGTCTTACCGGGTTGGACTCAAGACGATAGTTACCGGATAAGGCGCAGCGGTCGGGCTGAACGG
GGGGTTCGTGCACACAGCCCAGCTTGGAGCGAACGACCTACACCGAACTGAGATACCTACAGCGTGAGCT
ATGAGAAAGCGCCACGCTTCCCGAAGGGAGAAAGGCGGACAGGTATCCGGTAAGCGGCAGGGTCGGAACA
GGAGAGCGCACGAGGGAGCTTCCAGGGGGAAACGCCTGGTATCTTTATAGTCCTGTCGGGTTTCGCCACC
TCTGACTTGAGCGTCGATTTTTGTGATGCTCGTCAGGGGGGCGGAGCCTATGGAAAAACGCCAGCAACGC
GGCCTTTTTACGGTTCCTGGCCTTTTGCTGGCCTTTTGCTCACATGTTCTTTCCTGCGTTATCCCCTGAT
TCTGTGGATAACCGTATTACCGCCTTTGAGTGAGCTGATACCGCTCGCCGCAGCCGAACGACCGAGCGCA
GCGAGTCAGTGAGCGAGGAAGCGGAAGAGCGCCCAATACGCAAACCGCCTCTCCCCGCGCGTTGGCCGAT
TCATTAATGCAGCTGGCACGACAGGTTTCCCGACTGGAAAGCGGGCAGTGAGCGCAACGCAATTAATGTG
AGTTAGCTCACTCATTAGGCACCCCAGGCTTTACACTTTATGCTTCCGGCTCGTATGTTGTGTGGAATTG
TGAGCGGATAACAATTTCACACAGGAAACAGCTATGACCATGATTACGCCAAGCGCGCAATTAACCCTCA
CTAAAGGGAACAAAAGCTGGAGCTGCAAGC
Features (pLannotate 1.2.2; 31 found; start..end, strand, type, name):
      5..231     +  promoter       RSV promoter: Rous sarcoma virus enhancer/promoter
    232..412     +  LTR            5' LTR (truncated): truncated 5' long terminal repeat (LTR) from HIV-1
    459..584     +  misc_feature   HIV-1 Ψ: packaging signal of human immunodeficiency virus type 1
    568..931     +  CDS            HIV-1 gag (fragment): gag protein from human immunodeficiency virus 1; gag
   1077..1310    +  misc_feature   RRE: The Rev response element (RRE) of HIV-1 allows for Rev-dependent mRNA export from the nucleus to the cytoplasm.
   1687..1713    +  CDS            Rev (fragment): human immunodeficiency virus 1 (HIV-1) Rev protein; rev; enhances nuclear export of unspliced and incompletely spliced viral mRNAs
   1720..1743    +  promoter       SV40 promoter (fragment): SV40 early promoter
   1744..1815    +  promoter       SV40 promoter (fragment): SV40 enhancer and early promoter
   1839..1974    +  rep_origin     SV40 ori: SV40 origin of replication
   2020..2616    +  CDS            PuroR (fragment): puromycin N-acetyltransferase; pac from Streptomyces; confers resistance to puromycin
   2665..2782    +  misc_feature   cPPT/CTS: central polypurine tract and central termination sequence of HIV-1
   2847..2913    +  CDS            small t antigen (fragment): SV40 (simian virus 40) small t antigen
   2920..4098    +  promoter       EF-1α promoter: strong constitutive promoter for human elongation factor EF-1α
   4193..4789    +  CDS            KCNIP2 (fragment): KCIP2_HUMAN - Also known as KCHIP2. Experimental evidence at protein level: Swiss-Prot protein existence level 1. Regulatory subunit of Kv4/D (Shal)-type voltage-gated rapidly inactivating A-type potassium channels. Modulates channel density, inactivation kinetics and rate of recovery from inactivation in a calcium-dependent and isoform-specific manner. In vitro, modulates KCND2/Kv4.2 and KCND3/Kv4.3 currents. Involved in KCND2 and KCND3 trafficking to the cell surface. May be required for the expression of I(To) currents in the heart (By similarity). From Homo sapiens (Human).
   4805..4858    +  promoter       U6 promoter (fragment): RNA polymerase III promoter for human U6 snRNA
   4900..5488    +  misc_feature   WPRE: woodchuck hepatitis virus posttranscriptional regulatory element
   5539..5558    +  misc_feature   cPPT/CTS (fragment): central polypurine tract and central termination sequence of HIV-1
   5560..5793    +  LTR            3' LTR (ΔU3): self-inactivating 3' long terminal repeat (LTR) from HIV-1
   5871..5992    +  polyA_signal   SV40 poly(A) signal: SV40 polyadenylation signal
   6032..6167    +  rep_origin     SV40 ori: SV40 origin of replication
   6188..6206    -  promoter       T7 promoter: promoter for bacteriophage T7 RNA polymerase
   6214..6369    +  CDS            lacZα (fragment): LacZα fragment of β-galactosidase; lacZ fragment
   6374..6802    +  rep_origin     f1 ori (sequence partly withheld): f1 bacteriophage origin of replication; arrow indicates direction of (+) strand synthesis
   6855..6959    +  promoter       AmpR promoter: bla
   6960..7820    +  CDS            AmpR: β-lactamase; bla; confers resistance to ampicillin, carbenicillin, and related antibiotics
   7991..8579    +  rep_origin     ori: high-copy-number ColE1/pMB1/pBR322/pUC origin of replication
   8762..8854    +  CDS            lacI (fragment): lac repressor; lacI; The lac repressor binds to the lac operator to inhibit transcription in E. coli. This inhibition can be relieved by adding lactose or isopropyl-β-D-thiogalactopyranoside (IPTG).
   8867..8888    +  protein_bind   CAP binding site: CAP binding activates transcription in the presence of cAMP. E. coli catabolite activator protein
   8903..8933    +  promoter       lac promoter: promoter for the E. coli lac operon
   8941..8957    +  protein_bind   lac operator: The lac repressor binds to the lac operator to inhibit transcription in E. coli. This inhibition can be relieved by adding lactose or isopropyl-β-D-thiogalactopyranoside (IPTG). lac repressor encoded by lacI
   9002..9020    +  promoter       T3 promoter: promoter for bacteriophage T3 RNA polymerase
