[The description below was written by a language model from this plasmid's Addgene catalogue record and pLannotate feature annotations shown in this document.]
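Description:
TFORF0082 is a third-generation-style, self-inactivating lentiviral expression plasmid built on the pLX_TRC317 backbone and carrying the human KCNIP2 (KCHIP2) open reading frame. It belongs to a barcoded collection of transcription factor ORF constructs. It is propagated in E. coli through a high-copy ColE1/pUC-type origin with ampicillin selection (AmpR under its own promoter). It also retains an f1 origin and remnants of a lacZα/lac promoter region flanked by T7 and T3 promoters. The depositor notes that the plasmid can recombine, as is common for LTR-containing vectors, and a recombination-limiting strain is listed for growth.

The viral portion begins with an RSV promoter fused to a truncated HIV-1 5' LTR, which drives Tat-independent production of genomic RNA in packaging cells. This is followed by the Ψ packaging signal with a gag fragment, the RRE for Rev-dependent nuclear export, and a cPPT/CTS element. It ends in a ΔU3 3' LTR that inactivates LTR promoter activity after integration, with an SV40 poly(A) signal downstream.

Two expression units sit within this frame. An SV40 early promoter/origin drives puromycin N-acetyltransferase for selecting transduced mammalian cells. The EF-1α promoter drives the KCNIP2 ORF, with a WPRE downstream to enhance transcript stability and expression. The annotation matches only part of the 779 bp insert to the reference KCNIP2 protein, which may reflect the specific isoform cited by the depositor.

The catalogue describes a unique 24-bp barcode for each ORF, but the feature table does not annotate it. The barcode allows the construct to be identified in pooled overexpression screens, such as directed-differentiation screens.
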