Addgene plasmid #142452: TFORF0082
Purpose: Lentiviral vector for overexpressing transcription factor ORFs with unique 24-bp barcodes. Barcodes facilitate identification of transcription factors in pooled screens.
Depositing lab: Feng Zhang. Depositing organization: Broad Institute. Publication: A transcription factor atlas of directed differentiation. Joung J, Ma S, Tay T, Geiger-Schuller KR, Kirchgatterer PC, Verdine VK, Guo B, Arias-Garcia MA, Allen WE, Singh A, Kuksenko O, Abudayyeh OO, Gootenberg JS, Fu Z, Macrae RK, Buenrostro JD, Regev A, Zhang F. Cell. 2023 Jan 5;186(1):209-229.e26. doi: 10.1016/j.cell.2022.11.026. PubMed 36608654.
Backbone
  Vector backbone: pLX_TRC317
  Backbone manufacturer: Broad Institute Genetic Perturbation Platform
  Backbone size w/o insert (bp): 8264
  Vector type: Mammalian Expression, Lentiviral
  Selectable markers: Puromycin
Growth in bacteria
  Bacterial resistance: Ampicillin, 100 μg/mL
  Growth temperature: 37°C
  Growth strain: NEB Stable
  Copy number: High Copy
Gene/Insert
  Gene/Insert name: KCNIP2
  Species: H. sapiens (human)
  Insert size (bp): 779
  Entrez Gene: KCNIP2 (a.k.a. KCHIP2)
  Promoter: EF1a
  Cloning method: Unknown
  Sequencing primers: 5′ GGGTGGAGACTGAAGTTAGGCCAG; 3′ CACATAGCGTAAAAGGAGCAACATAG
Terms and licenses: Academic/Nonprofit Terms; Industry Terms: Not Available to Industry
Depositor comments: NM_173194,ENST00000348850 . The transcription factor ORF portion of this plasmid was synthesized by Genewiz. Please test multiple small colonies in case of plasmid recombination. To make this collection available in a timely manner, a portion of this collection was not fully sequenced by Addgene. If an Addgene verified full plasmid sequence is not available, please contact us prior to placing an order to request the full sequence.
How to cite: TFORF0082 was a gift from Feng Zhang (Addgene plasmid # 142452 ; http://n2t.net/addgene:142452 ; RRID:Addgene_142452)
