>Addgene plasmid #142452 | TFORF0082 | depositor partial sequence | sequence record 279494 | Insert
ACCGCCACCATGAACCGATGCCCCCGCAGGTGCCGGAGCCCGCTGGGGCAGGCAGCGCGATCCCTCTACC
AGCTGGTGACTGGGTCGCTGTCCCCAGACAGCGTGGACGATGAATTTGAATTGTCCACCGTGTGTCACCG
GCCTGAGGGTCTGGAGCAGCTGCAGGAGCAAACCAAATTCACGCGCAAGGAGTTGCAGGTCCTGTACCGG
GGCTTCAAGAACGAATGTCCCAGCGGAATTGTCAATGAGGAGAACTTCAAGCAGATTTACTCCCAGTTCT
TTCCTCAAGGAGACTCCAGCACCTATGCCACTTTTCTCTTCAATGCCTTTGACACCAACCATGATGGCTC
GGTCAGTTTTGAGGACTTTGTGGCTGGTTTGTCCGTGATTCTTCGGGGAACTGTAGATGACAGGCTTAAT
TGGGCCTTCAACCTGTATGACCTTAACAAGGACGGCTGCATCACCAAGGAGGAAATGCTTGACATCATGA
AGTCCATCTATGACATGATGGGCAAGTACACGTACCCTGCACTCCGGGAGGAGGCCCCAAGGGAACACGT
GGAGAGCTTCTTCCAGAAGATGGACAGAAACAAGGATGGTGTGGTGACCATTGAGGAATTCATTGAGTCT
TGTCAAAAGGATGAGAACATCATGAGGTCCATGCAGCTCTTTGACAATGTCATCTAGTAATGAACTAGTC
CGTAACTTGAAAGTATTTCGATTTCTTGGCTTTATATATCTTGTGGAAAGGACGATAAATTATGGGTCGA
TTCGACAAG
