>Addgene plasmid #142452 | TFORF0082 | depositor partial sequence | sequence record 279495 | Barcode
TAAATTATGGGTCGATTCGACAAG
